>Addgene plasmid #193652 | pCMV-enCas12a-A3A-Y130F | addgene full sequence | sequence record 422135 | Addgene NGS Result
CATCAAGTGTATCATATGCCAAGTACGCCCCCTATTGACGTCAATGACGGTAAATGGCCCGCCTGGCATT
ATGCCCAGTACATGACCTTATGGGACTTTCCTACTTGGCAGTACATCTACGTATTAGTCATCGCTATTAC
CATGGTGATGCGGTTTTGGCAGTACATCAATGGGCGTGGATAGCGGTTTGACTCACGGGGATTTCCAAGT
CTCCACCCCATTGACGTCAATGGGAGTTTGTTTTGGCACCAAAATCAACGGGACTTTCCAAAATGTCGTA
ACAACTCCGCCCCATTGACGCAAATGGGCGGTAGGCGTGTACGGTGGGAGGTCTATATAAGCAGAGCTGG
TTTAGTGAACCGTCAGATCCGCTAGAGATCCGCGGCCGCTAATACGACTCACTATAGGGAGAGCCGCCAC
CATGGAAGCCAGCCCAGCATCCGGGCCCAGACACTTGATGGATCCACACATATTCACTTCCAACTTTAAC
AATGGCATTGGAAGGCATAAGACCTACCTGTGCTACGAAGTGGAGCGCCTGGACAATGGCACCTCGGTCA
AGATGGACCAGCACAGGGGCTTTCTACACAACCAGGCTAAGAATCTTCTCTGTGGCTTTTACGGCCGCCA
TGCGGAGCTGCGCTTCTTGGACCTGGTTCCTTCTTTGCAGTTGGACCCGGCCCAGATCTACAGGGTCACT
TGGTTCATCTCCTGGAGCCCCTGCTTCTCCTGGGGCTGTGCCGGGGAAGTGCGTGCGTTCCTTCAGGAGA
ACACACACGTGAGACTGCGTATCTTCGCTGCCCGCATCTTTGATTACGACCCCCTATATAAGGAGGCACT
GCAAATGCTGCGGGATGCTGGGGCCCAAGTCTCCATCATGACCTACGATGAATTTAAGCACTGCTGGGAC
ACCTTTGTGGACCACCAGGGATGTCCCTTCCAGCCCTGGGATGGACTAGATGAGCACAGCCAAGCCCTGA
GTGGGAGGCTGCGGGCCATTCTCCAGAATCAGGGAAACAGCGGCAGCGAGACTCCCGGGACCTCAGAGTC
CGCCACACCCGAAAGTATGTCAAAGCTGGAGAAATTCACCAACTGTTATAGCCTGTCTAAGACCCTGCGC
TTCAAGGCAATCCCAGTGGGCAAGACACAAGAGAACATTGACAACAAACGGCTCCTGGTGGAGGATGAGA
AGAGGGCTGAAGATTACAAGGGCGTTAAGAAGCTGCTGGATAGGTACTATCTGTCATTCATCAACGATGT
CCTCCACAGTATCAAGCTGAAGAATCTGAACAATTACATTTCTCTGTTCCGGAAGAAAACCAGAACCGAG
AAGGAGAATAAGGAGCTGGAGAACCTGGAGATCAATCTGCGGAAGGAGATCGCCAAGGCCTTCAAGGGCA
ACGAGGGCTACAAGTCCCTGTTTAAGAAGGATATCATCGAGACAATCCTGCCAGAGTTCCTGGACGATAA
GGACGAGATCGCCCTGGTGAACAGCTTCAATGGCTTTACCACAGCCTTCACCGGCTTCTTTAGGAACAGA
GAGAATATGTTTTCCGAGGAGGCCAAGAGCACATCCATCGCCTTCAGGTGTATCAACGAGAATCTGACCC
GCTACATCTCTAATATGGACATCTTCGAGAAGGTGGACGCCATCTTTGATAAGCACGAGGTGCAGGAGAT
CAAGGAGAAGATCCTGAACAGCGACTATGATGTGGAGGATTTCTTTGAGGGCGAGTTCTTTAACTTTGTG
CTGACACAGGAGGGCATCGACGTGTATAACGCCATCATCGGCGGCTTCGTGACCGAGAGCGGCGAGAAGA
TCAAGGGCCTGAACGAGTACATCAACCTGTATAATCAGAAAACCAAGCAGAAGCTGCCTAAGTTTAAGCC
ACTGTATAAGCAGGTGCTGAGCGATCGGGAGTCTCTGAGCTTCTACGGCGAGGGCTATACATCCGATGAG
GAGGTGCTGGAGGTGTTTAGAAACACCCTGAACAAGAACAGCGAGATCTTCAGCTCCATCAAGAAGCTGG
AGAAGCTGTTCAAGAATTTTGACGAGTACTCTAGCGCCGGCATCTTTGTGAAGAACGGCCCCGCCATCAG
CACAATCTCCAAGGATATCTTCGGCGAGTGGAACGTGATCCGGGACAAGTGGAATGCCGAGTATGACGAT
ATCCACCTGAAGAAGAAGGCCGTGGTGACCGAGAAGTACGAGGACGATCGGAGAAAGTCCTTCAAGAAGA
TCGGCTCCTTTTCTCTGGAGCAGCTGCAGGAGTACGCCGACGCCGATCTGTCTGTGGTGGAGAAGCTGAA
GGAGATCATCATCCAGAAGGTGGATGAGATCTACAAGGTGTATGGCTCCTCTGAGAAGCTGTTCGACGCC
GATTTTGTGCTGGAGAAGAGCCTGAAGAAGAACGACGCCGTGGTGGCCATCATGAAGGACCTGCTGGATT
CTGTGAAGAGCTTCGAGAATTACATCAAGGCCTTCTTTGGCGAGGGCAAGGAGACAAACAGGGACGAGTC
CTTCTATGGCGATTTTGTGCTGGCCTACGACATCCTGCTGAAGGTGGACCACATCTACGATGCCATCCGC
AATTATGTGACCCAGAAGCCCTACTCTAAGGATAAGTTCAAGCTGTATTTTCAGAACCCTCAGTTCATGA
GGGGCTGGGACAAGGATAGGGAGACAGACTATCGGGCCACCATCCTGAGATACGGCTCCAAGTACTATCT
GGCCATCATGGATAAGAAGTACGCCAAGTGCCTGCAGAAGATCGACAAGGACGATGTGAACGGCAATTAC
GAGAAGATCAACTATAAGCTGCTGCCCGGCCCTAATAAGATGCTGCCAAAGGTGTTCTTTTCTAAGAAGT
GGATGGCCTACTATAACCCCAGCGAGGACATCCAGAAGATCTACAAGAATGGCACATTCAAGAAGGGCGA
TATGTTTAACCTGAATGACTGTCACAAGCTGATCGACTTCTTTAAGGATAGCATCTCCCGGTATCCAAAG
TGGTCCAATGCCTACGATTTCAACTTCAGCGAGACTGAGAAGTACAAAGACATCGCTGGCTTCTACCGGG
AGGTGGAAGAGCAAGGCTATAAGGTGTCATTCGAATCCGCTTCTAAGAAGGAAGTGGATAAGCTCGTGGA
AGAGGGTAAGCTGTACATGTTCCAGATATACAACAAAGACTTCAGCGATAAGAGCCACGGCACTCCAAAC
CTCCATACTATGTATTTCAAGCTGCTGTTTGACGAGAACAACCACGGACAGATTAGGCTGTCAGGAGGCG
CAGAACTCTTCATGCGCAGAGCTTCACTGAAGAAGGAGGAACTCGTTGTCCACCCAGCCAATAGCCCTAT
AGCCAATAAGAATCCAGACAATCCTAAGAAAACCACTACTCTGTCTTACGATGTGTATAAGGATAAGAGA
TTCTCTGAAGATCAGTACGAACTGCACATACCCATTGCCATTAACAAGTGCCCTAAGAACATCTTCAAGA
TTAACACAGAGGTTAGAGTGCTCCTGAAACACGACGATAACCCTTATGTTATAGGCATTGCTCGCGGAGA
GAGAAACCTGCTGTACATCGTCGTGGTGGACGGCAAAGGCAACATCGTGGAACAGTACAGTCTCAATGAA
ATCATTAACAATTTCAACGGAATCCGCATTAAGACCGACTACCATTCTCTCCTCGACAAGAAGGAGAAAG
AAAGGTTCGAAGCAAGACAGAATTGGACAAGTATAGAGAATATCAAAGAACTGAAGGCTGGGTACATCTC
TCAGGTTGTGCACAAGATATGTGAGCTGGTGGAGAAGTACGACGCTGTTATCGCCCTCGCGGACCTGAAT
AGCGGCTTCAAGAACTCCAGGGTGAAGGTGGAGAAGCAGGTGTATCAGAAGTTCGAGAAGATGCTGATCG
ACAAGCTCAACTATATGGTGGACAAGAAATCCAATCCTTGCGCTACTGGTGGAGCCCTGAAGGGCTATCA
AATCACCAATAAGTTCGAATCTTTCAAGTCTATGAGCACCCAGAATGGCTTCATCTTCTACATACCCGCA
TGGCTGACATCCAAGATTGATCCCTCTACCGGATTTGTTAATCTGCTCAAGACTAAGTACACCTCTATTG
CTGACTCAAAGAAGTTCATATCATCATTTGACCGCATCATGTACGTGCCAGAAGAGGACCTGTTCGAGTT
TGCCCTGGATTACAAGAATTTCTCTCGGACTGACGCCGACTACATCAAGAAGTGGAAGCTCTACTCTTAT
GGTAATCGGATTCGCATATTCCGCAATCCCAAGAAGAATAACGTGTTCGATTGGGAGGAAGTTTGCCTCA
CCAGCGCTTACAAGGAGCTGTTCAATAAGTATGGGATTAACTACCAGCAGGGCGACATAAGAGCCCTGCT
GTGCGAACAATCTGATAAGGCATTCTATTCCTCTTTCATGGCACTGATGTCACTGATGCTGCAAATGCGC
AATTCCATCACCGGAAGAACAGACGTGGCCTTTCTGATCTCTCCTGTCAAGAACTCAGATGGCATCTTCT
ACGATTCCCGCAACTATGAAGCACAGGAGAATGCTATCCTGCCTAAGAATGCCGATGCAAATGGAGCCTA
TAACATCGCCAGAAAGGTCCTCTGGGCCATAGGACAATTCAAGAAAGCTGAAGATGAGAAGCTGGACAAG
GTGAAGATCGCCATTTCAAACAAAGAGTGGCTCGAATATGCTCAGACCTCAGTGAAGCATGGATCACCCA
AGAAGAAACGGAAAGTGTCTGGTGGTTCTACTAATCTGTCAGATATTATTGAAAAGGAGACCGGTAAGCA
ACTGGTTATCCAGGAATCCATCCTCATGCTCCCAGAGGAGGTGGAAGAAGTCATTGGGAACAAGCCGGAA
AGCGATATACTCGTGCACACCGCCTACGACGAGAGCACCGACGAGAATGTCATGCTTCTGACTAGCGACG
CCCCTGAATACAAGCCTTGGGCTCTGGTCATACAGGATAGCAACGGTGAGAACAAGATTAAGATGCTCTC
TGGTGGTTCTCCCAAGAAGAAGAGGAAAGTCGGGCCCGAGGGCAGAGGAAGTCTGCTAACATGCGGTGAC
GTCGAGGAGAATCCTGGCCCAACTAATCTGTCAGATATTATTGAAAAGGAGACCGGTAAGCAACTGGTTA
TCCAGGAATCCATCCTCATGCTCCCAGAGGAGGTGGAAGAAGTCATTGGGAACAAGCCGGAAAGCGATAT
ACTCGTGCACACCGCCTACGACGAGAGCACCGACGAGAATGTCATGCTTCTGACTAGCGACGCCCCTGAA
TACAAGCCTTGGGCTCTGGTCATACAGGATAGCAACGGTGAGAACAAGATTAAGATGCTCCCCAAGAAGA
AGAGGAAAGTCGCTACTAACTTCAGCCTGCTGAAGCAGGCTGGAGACGTGGAGGAGAACCCTGGACCTAC
CAACCTGTCCGATATCATTGAGAAAGAGACCGGCAAACAGCTGGTGATCCAGGAGAGCATCCTGATGCTG
CCCGAAGAGGTGGAGGAAGTGATCGGCAACAAGCCCGAGTCCGACATCCTGGTGCACACAGCCTATGATG
AATCCACCGACGAGAACGTGATGCTGCTGACCTCCGATGCTCCCGAGTATAAACCCTGGGCACTGGTGAT
CCAGGACTCTAATGGAGAGAACAAGATCAAGATGCTGCCCAAGAAGAAGAGGAAAGTCGAAGGACGGGGC
TCCCTCCTGACCTGTGGCGATGTGGAAGAGAACCCCGGCCCCACAAACCTCAGTGACATTATCGAGAAGG
AAACAGGAAAACAGCTCGTCATTCAAGAATCTATTCTTATGTTGCCTGAGGAAGTCGAAGAGGTTATTGG
CAATAAACCTGAATCTGATATTCTTGTCCATACCGCTTACGATGAGTCCACAGATGAAAATGTTATGCTG
CTCACATCTGACGCACCAGAGTACAAACCATGGGCGCTCGTTATTCAAGATTCCAACGGCGAAAACAAAA
TCAAAATGCTTTCTGGTGGTTCTCCTAAAAAAAAAAGAAAGGTGGGCTCGGGCCAGTGTACTAATTATGC
TCTCTTGAAATTGGCTGGAGATGTTGAGAGCAACCCAGGTCCCGTGAGCAAGGGCGAGGAGCTGTTCACC
GGGGTGGTGCCCATCCTGGTCGAGCTGGACGGCGACGTAAACGGCCACAAGTTCAGCGTGTCCGGCGAGG
GCGAGGGCGATGCCACCTACGGCAAGCTGACCCTGAAGTTCATCTGCACCACCGGCAAGCTGCCCGTGCC
CTGGCCCACCCTCGTGACCACCCTGACCTACGGCGTGCAGTGCTTCAGCCGCTACCCCGACCACATGAAG
CAGCACGACTTCTTCAAGTCCGCCATGCCCGAAGGCTACGTCCAGGAGCGCACCATCTTCTTCAAGGACG
ACGGCAACTACAAGACCCGCGCCGAGGTGAAGTTCGAGGGCGACACCCTGGTGAACCGCATCGAGCTGAA
GGGCATCGACTTCAAGGAGGACGGCAACATCCTGGGGCACAAGCTGGAGTACAACTACAACAGCCACAAC
GTCTATATCATGGCCGACAAGCAGAAGAACGGCATCAAGGTGAACTTCAAGATCCGCCACAACATCGAGG
ACGGCAGCGTGCAGCTCGCCGACCACTACCAGCAGAACACCCCCATCGGCGACGGCCCCGTGCTGCTGCC
CGACAACCACTACCTGAGCACCCAGTCCGCCCTGAGCAAAGACCCCAACGAGAAGCGCGATCACATGGTC
CTGCTGGAGTTCGTGACCGCCGCCGGGATCACTCTCGGCATGGACGAGCTGTACAAGTAAATCATCACCA
TCACCATTGAGTTTAAACCCGCTGATCAGCCTCGACTGTGCCTTCTAGTTGCCAGCCATCTGTTGTTTGC
CCCTCCCCCGTGCCTTCCTTGACCCTGGAAGGTGCCACTCCCACTGTCCTTTCCTAATAAAATGAGGAAA
TTGCATCGCATTGTCTGAGTAGGTGTCATTCTATTCTGGGGGGTGGGGTGGGGCAGGACAGCAAGGGGGA
GGATTGGGAAGACAATAGCAGGCATGCTGGGGATGCGGTGGGCTCTATGGCTTCTGAGGCGGAAAGAACC
AGCTGGGGCTCGATACCGTCGACCTCTAGCTAGAGCTTGGCGTAATCATGGTCATAGCTGTTTCCTGTGT
GAAATTGTTATCCGCTCACAATTCCACACAACATACGAGCCGGAAGCATAAAGTGTAAAGCCTAGGGTGC
CTAATGAGTGAGCTAACTCACATTAATTGCGTTGCGCTCACTGCCCGCTTTCCAGTCGGGAAACCTGTCG
TGCCAGCTGCATTAATGAATCGGCCAACGCGCGGGAAGAGGCGGTTTGCGTATTGGGCGCTCTTCCGCTT
CCTCGCTCACTGACTCGCTGCGCTCGGTCGTTCGGCTGCGGCGAGCGGTATCAGCTCACTCAAAGGCGGT
AATACGGTTATCCACAGAATCAGGGGATAACGCAGGAAAGAACATGTGAGCAAAAGGCCAGCAAAAGGCC
AGGAACCGTAAAAAGGCCGCGTTGCTGGCGTTTTTCCATAGGCTCCGCCCCCCTGACGAGCATCACAAAA
ATCGACGCTCAAGTCAGAGGTGGCGAAACCCGACAGGACTATAAAGATACCAGGCGTTTCCCCCTGGAAG
CTCCCTCGTGCGCTCTCCTGTTCCGACCCTGCCGCTTACCGGATACCTGTCCGCCTTTCTCCCTTCGGGA
AGCGTGGCGCTTTCTCATAGCTCACGCTGTAGGTATCTCAGTTCGGTGTAGGTCGTTCGCTCCAAGCTGG
GCTGTGTGCACGAACCCCCCGTTCAGCCCGACCGCTGCGCCTTATCCGGTAACTATCGTCTTGAGTCCAA
CCCGGTAAGACACGACTTATCGCCACTGGCAGCAGCCACTGGTAACAGGATTAGCAGAGCGAGGTATGTA
GGCGGTGCTACAGAGTTCTTGAAGTGGTGGCCTAACTACGGCTACACTAGAAGAACAGTATTTGGTATCT
GCGCTCTGCTGAAGCCAGTTACCTTCGGAAAAAGAGTTGGTAGCTCTTGATCCGGCAAACAAACCACCGC
TGGTAGCGGTGGTTTTTTTGTTTGCAAGCAGCAGATTACGCGCAGAAAAAAAGGATCTCAAGAAGATCCT
TTGATCTTTTCTACGGGGTCTGACGCTCAGTGGAACGAAAACTCACGTTAAGGGATTTTGGTCATGAGAT
TATCAAAAAGGATCTTCACCTAGATCCTTTTAAATTAAAAATGAAGTTTTAAATCAATCTAAAGTATATA
TGAGTAAACTTGGTCTGACAGTTACCAATGCTTAATCAGTGAGGCACCTATCTCAGCGATCTGTCTATTT
CGTTCATCCATAGTTGCCTGACTCCCCGTCGTGTAGATAACTACGATACGGGAGGGCTTACCATCTGGCC
CCAGTGCTGCAATGATACCGCGAGACCCACGCTCACCGGCTCCAGATTTATCAGCAATAAACCAGCCAGC
CGGAAGGGCCGAGCGCAGAAGTGGTCCTGCAACTTTATCCGCCTCCATCCAGTCTATTAATTGTTGCCGG
GAAGCTAGAGTAAGTAGTTCGCCAGTTAATAGTTTGCGCAACGTTGTTGCCATTGCTACAGGCATCGTGG
TGTCACGCTCGTCGTTTGGTATGGCTTCATTCAGCTCCGGTTCCCAACGATCAAGGCGAGTTACATGATC
CCCCATGTTGTGCAAAAAAGCGGTTAGCTCCTTCGGTCCTCCGATCGTTGTCAGAAGTAAGTTGGCCGCA
GTGTTATCACTCATGGTTATGGCAGCACTGCATAATTCTCTTACTGTCATGCCATCCGTAAGATGCTTTT
CTGTGACTGGTGAGTACTCAACCAAGTCATTCTGAGAATAGTGTATGCGGCGACCGAGTTGCTCTTGCCC
GGCGTCAATACGGGATAATACCGCGCCACATAGCAGAACTTTAAAAGTGCTCATCATTGGAAAACGTTCT
TCGGGGCGAAAACTCTCAAGGATCTTACCGCTGTTGAGATCCAGTTCGATGTAACCCACTCGTGCACCCA
ACTGATCTTCAGCATCTTTTACTTTCACCAGCGTTTCTGGGTGAGCAAAAACAGGAAGGCAAAATGCCGC
AAAAAAGGGAATAAGGGCGACACGGAAATGTTGAATACTCATACTCTTCCTTTTTCAATATTATTGAAGC
ATTTATCAGGGTTATTGTCTCATGAGCGGATACATATTTGAATGTATTTAGAAAAATAAACAAATAGGGG
TTCCGCGCACATTTCCCCGAAAAGTGCCACCTGACGTCGACGGATCGGGAGATCGATCTCCCGATCCCCT
AGGGTCGACTCTCAGTACAATCTGCTCTGATGCCGCATAGTTAAGCCAGTATCTGCTCCCTGCTTGTGTG
TTGGAGGTCGCTGAGTAGTGCGCGAGCAAAATTTAAGCTACAACAAGGCAAGGCTTGACCGACAATTGCA
TGAAGAATCTGCTTAGGGTTAGGCGTTTTGCGCTGCTTCGCGATGTACGGGCCAGATATACGCGTTGACA
TTGATTATTGACTAGTTATTAATAGTAATCAATTACGGGGTCATTAGTTCATAGCCCATATATGGAGTTC
CGCGTTACATAACTTACGGTAAATGGCCCGCCTGGCTGACCGCCCAACGACCCCCGCCCATTGACGTCAA
TAATGACGTATGTTCCCATAGTAACGCCAATAGGGACTTTCCATTGACGTCAATGGGTGGAGTATTTACG
GTAAACTGCCCACTTGGCAGTA
Features (pLannotate 1.2.2; 19 found; start..end, strand, type, name):
    145..348     +  promoter       CMV promoter: human cytomegalovirus (CMV) immediate early promoter
    390..408     +  promoter       T7 promoter: promoter for bacteriophage T7 RNA polymerase
    422..1018    +  CDS            APOBEC3A: human cytidine deaminase (C to U editing enzyme) that efficiently edits methylated cytosines (Wang et al., 2018); human APOBEC3A; also known as hA3A; A3A
   1019..1066    +  CDS            ABE(7.10) (fragment): adenine base editor comprising wild-type E. coli TadA fused to the evolved TadA*(7.10) mutant (Gaudelli et al., 2017)
   5783..6031    +  CDS            UGI: UNGI_BPPB2 - Experimental evidence at protein level: Swiss-Prot protein existence level 1. This protein binds specifically and reversibly to the host uracil-DNA glycosylase, preventing removal of uracil residues from PBS2 DNA by the host uracil-excision repair system. From Bacillus phage PBS2 (Bacteriophage PBS2).
   6074..6133    +  CDS            E2A: 2A peptide from equine rhinitis A virus polyprotein Eukaryotic ribosomes fail to insert a peptide bond between the Gly and Pro residues, yielding separate polypeptides.
   6134..6850    +  CDS            EGFP: the original enhanced GFP (Yang et al., 1996) mammalian codon-optimized
   6896..7120    +  polyA_signal   bGH poly(A) signal: bovine growth hormone polyadenylation signal
   7124..7145    +  promoter       SV40 promoter (fragment): SV40 enhancer and early promoter
   7150..7166    +  misc_feature   MCS (fragment): pBluescript multiple cloning site
   7215..7231    -  protein_bind   lac operator: The lac repressor binds to the lac operator to inhibit transcription in E. coli. This inhibition can be relieved by adding lactose or isopropyl-β-D-thiogalactopyranoside (IPTG). lac repressor encoded by lacI
   7239..7269    -  promoter       lac promoter: promoter for the E. coli lac operon
   7284..7305    -  protein_bind   CAP binding site: CAP binding activates transcription in the presence of cAMP. E. coli catabolite activator protein
   7318..7410    -  CDS            lacI (fragment): lac repressor; lacI; The lac repressor binds to the lac operator to inhibit transcription in E. coli. This inhibition can be relieved by adding lactose or isopropyl-β-D-thiogalactopyranoside (IPTG).
   7593..8181    -  rep_origin     ori: high-copy-number ColE1/pMB1/pBR322/pUC origin of replication
   8352..9212    -  CDS            AmpR: β-lactamase; bla; confers resistance to ampicillin, carbenicillin, and related antibiotics
   9213..9317    -  promoter       AmpR promoter: bla
   9388..9432    -  misc_feature   bom (fragment): basis of mobility region from pBR322
   9587..144     +  enhancer       CMV enhancer (across the origin): human cytomegalovirus immediate early enhancer
