[The description below was written by a language model from this plasmid's Addgene catalogue record and pLannotate feature annotations shown in this document.]
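Description:
pCMV-enCas12a-A3A-Y130F is a 9.8 kb mammalian expression plasmid on a pCMV backbone that produces a Cas12a-based cytosine base editor together with a separate EGFP marker. It is propagated in E. coli as a high-copy plasmid through a ColE1/pUC-type origin and selected with ampicillin via the β-lactamase gene. Remnants of a lac promoter/operator region and a pBR322 bom fragment are backbone carry-over with no evident role in the design. The annotation shows no complete mammalian selection cassette, only a short SV40 promoter fragment, so the plasmid appears suited to transient transfection.

The payload is a single open reading frame driven by the CMV enhancer and immediate-early promoter, with a T7 promoter just upstream of the coding region, and terminated by the bGH polyadenylation signal. It begins with human APOBEC3A carrying the Y130F substitution. This is followed by a short stretch that the annotation tool matched to ABE7.10, most likely a shared linker rather than any adenine deaminase sequence. The large unannotated interval that follows (roughly 4.7 kb) presumably encodes the Cas12a component, which the catalogue describes as nuclease-dead LbCas12a with the "en" substitutions D156R/G532R/K538R. Downstream lies the phage PBS2 uracil glycosylase inhibitor (UGI), which blocks excision of the uracil produced by deamination and so favours C-to-T outcomes. An E2A ribosome-skipping peptide then links EGFP, so fluorescence is released as an unfused protein that reports on transfected, editor-expressing cells.

No crRNA expression cassette is annotated, so guide RNAs presumably come from another construct. The plasmid is intended for cytosine base editing in mammalian cells, and the associated work concerns multiplexed editing with Cas12a variants.
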