Addgene plasmid #193652: pCMV-enCas12a-A3A-Y130F
Purpose: Expression of base editor enCas12a-A3A-Y130F in mammalian cells for base editing, along with non-fused EGFP fluorescence
Depositing lab: Liangxue Lai. Depositing organization: Guangzhou Institute of Biomedicine and Health (GIBH), Chinese Academy of Sciences. Publication: Multiplexed base editing through Cas12a variant-mediated cytosine and adenine base editors. Chen F, Lian M, Ma B, Gou S, Luo X, Yang K, Shi H, Xie J, Ge W, Ouyang Z, Lai C, Li N, Zhang Q, Jin Q, Liang Y, Chen T, Wang J, Zhao X, Li L, Yu M, Ye Y, Wang K, Wu H, Lai L. Commun Biol. 2022 Nov 2;5(1):1163. doi: 10.1038/s42003-022-04152-8. PubMed 36323848.
Backbone
  Vector backbone: pCMV
  Vector type: Mammalian Expression
Growth in bacteria
  Bacterial resistance: Ampicillin, 100 μg/mL
  Growth temperature: 37°C
  Growth strain: DH5alpha
  Copy number: High Copy
Gene/Insert
  Gene/Insert name: dLb-enCas12a-hA3A-Y130F, EGFP
  Species: Synthetic
  Mutation: dLbCas12a-D156R/G532R/K538R, hAPOBEC3A-Y130F
  Promoter: CMV
  Cloning method: Unknown
  Sequencing primers: 5′ CMV
Terms and licenses: Academic/Nonprofit Terms; Industry Terms: Not Available to Industry
How to cite: pCMV-enCas12a-A3A-Y130F was a gift from Liangxue Lai (Addgene plasmid # 193652 ; http://n2t.net/addgene:193652 ; RRID:Addgene_193652)
